>Addgene plasmid #223878 | pD(Nt)_His6-GST-TEV | addgene full sequence | sequence record 445966 | Addgene NGS Result
GATTCGCGACCTACTCCGGAATATTAGGTCTCAGGCGCACCATCACCATCACCATGGATCCCCTATACTA
GGTTATTGGAAAATTAAGGGCCTTGTGCAACCCACTCGACTTCTTTTGGAATATCTTGAAGAAAAATATG
AAGTGCATTTGTATGAGCGCGATGAAGGTGATAAATGGCGAAACAAAAAGTTTGAATTGGGTTTGGAGTT
TCCCAATCTTCCTTATTATATTGATGGTGATGTTAAATTAACACAGTCTATGGCCATCATACGTTATATA
GCTGACAAGCACAACATGTTGGGTGGTTGTCCAAAAGAGCGTGCAGAGATTTCAATGCTTGAAGGAGCGG
TTTTGGATATTAGATACGGTGTTTCGAGAATTGCATATAGTAAAGACTTTGAAACTCTCAAAGTTGATTT
TCTTAGCAAGCTACCTGAAATGCTGAAAATGTTCGAAGATCGTTTATGTCATAAAACATATTTAAATGGT
GATCATGTAACCCATCCTGACTTCATGTTGTATGACGCTCTTGATGTTGTTTTATACATGGACCCAATGT
GCCTGGATGCGTTCCCAAAATTAGTTTGTTTTAAAAAACGTATTGAAGCTATCCCACAAATTGATAAGTA
CTTGAAATCCAGCAAGTATATAGCATGGCCTTTGCAGGGCTGGCAAGCCACGTTTGGTGGTGGCGACCAT
CCTCCAAAATCGGATGGTTCAACTAGTGAAAACCTGTATTTCCAGGGAGCAGCCGCCATGGAGACCCACT
GCTTGAGCCTAGAAGATCCGGCTGCTAACAAAGCCCGAAAGGAAGCTGAGTTGGCTGCTGTCACCGCTGA
GCAATAACTATCATAACCCCTAGGTGCCATTTCATTACCTCTTTCTCCGCACCCGACATAGATCTGGGCC
AACTTTTGGCGAAAATGAGACGTTGATCGGCACGTAAGAGGGTCCAACTTTCACCATAATGAAATAAGAT
CACTACCGGGCGTATTTTTTGAGTTATCGAGATTTTCAGGAGCTAAGGAAGCTAAAATGGAGAAAAAAAT
CACTGGATATACCACCGTTGATATATCCCAATGGCATCGTAAAGAACATTTTGAGGCATTTCAGTCAGTT
GCTCAATGTACCTATAACCAGACCGTTCAGCTGGATATTACGGCCTTTTTAAAGACCGTAAAGAAAAATA
AGCACAAGTTTTATCCGGCCTTTATTCACATTCTTGCCCGCCTGATGAATGCTCATCCGGAATTCCGTAT
GGCAATGAAAGACGGTGAGCTGGTGATATGGGATAGTGTTCACCCTTGTTACACCGTTTTCCATGAGCAA
ACTGAAACGTTTTCATCGCTCTGGAGTGAATACCACGACGATTTCCGGCAGTTTCTACACATATATTCGC
AAGATGTGGCGTGTTACGGTGAAAACCTGGCCTATTTCCCTAAAGGGTTTATTGAGAATATGTTTTTCGT
CTCAGCCAATCCCTGGGTGAGTTTCACCAGTTTTGATTTAAACGTGGCCAATATGGACAACTTCTTCGCC
CCCGTTTTCACCATGGGCAAATATTATACGCAAGGCGACAAGGTGCTGATGCCGCTGGCGATTCAGGTTC
ATCATGCCGTTTGTGATGGCTTCCATGTCGGCAGAATGCTTAATGAATTACAACAGTACTGCGATGAGTG
GCAGGGTGGGGCGTAATTTTTTTAAGGCAGTTATTGGTGCCCTTAAACGCCTGGTTGCTACGCCTGAATA
AGTGATAATAAGCGGATGAATGGCAGAAATTCGAAAGCAAATTCGACCCGGTCGTCGGTTCAGGGCAGGG
TCGTTAAATAGCCGCTTATGTCTATTGCTGGTTTACCGGTTTATTGACTACCGGAAGCAGTGTGACCGTG
TGCTTCTCAAATGCCTGAGGCCAGTTTGCTCAGGCTCTCCCCGTGGAGGTAATAATTGACGATATGATCA
TTTATTCTGCCTCCCAGCTGACATTCATCCGGGGTCAGCACCGTTTCTGCGGACTGGCTTTCTACGTGTT
CCGCTTCCTTTAGCAGCCCTTGCGCCCTGAGTGCTTGCGGCAGCGTGAAGCTAATTCCCATGTCAGCCGT
TAAGTGTTCCTGTGTCACTCAAAATTGCTTTGAGAGGCTCTAAGGGCTTCTCAGTGCGTTACATCCCTGG
CTTGTTGTCCACAACCGTTAAACCTTAAAAGCTTTAAAAGCCTTATATATTCTTTTTTTTCTTATAAAAC
TTAAAACCTTAGAGGCTATTTAAGTTGCTGATTTATATTAATTTTATTGTTCAAACATGAGAGCTTAGTA
CGTGAAACATGAGAGCTTAGTACGTTAGCCATGAGAGCTTAGTACGTTAGCCATGAGGGTTTAGTTCGTT
AAACATGAGAGCTTAGTACGTTAAACATGAGAGCTTAGTACGTGAAACATGAGAGCTTAGTACGTACTAT
CAACAGGTTGAACTGCTGATCAACAGATCCTCTACGCGGCCGCGGTACCATAACTTCGTATAGCATACAT
TATACGAAGTTATCTGCCAGGCACATGGGTTTTACTAGTATC
Features (pLannotate 1.2.2; 10 found; start..end, strand, type, name):
     38..55      +  CDS            6xHis: 6xHis affinity tag
     59..710     +  CDS            GST (fragment): glutathione S-transferase from Schistosoma japonicum
    709..724     -  CDS            ubiquitin-K48 (fragment): human ubiquitin variant containing Lys-48, with all other lysines mutated to arginine
    728..747     +  CDS            TEV site (fragment): tobacco etch virus (TEV) protease recognition and cleavage site
    791..840     +  CDS            SET1 (fragment): solubility-enhancement tag derived from T7 phage gene 10B
    934..1036    +  promoter       cat promoter: promoter of the E. coli cat gene encoding chloramphenicol acetyltransferase
   1037..1693    +  CDS            cat: CAT_ECOLX - Experimental evidence at protein level: Swiss-Prot protein existence level 1. This enzyme is an effector of chloramphenicol resistance in bacteria. From Escherichia coli. This protein is used as a marker in many commonly used cloning vectors, such as pACYC184.
   1969..2082    -  CDS            tnpA (fragment): TN5P_ECOLX - Also known as tnp. Experimental evidence at protein level: Swiss-Prot protein existence level 1. Mediates transposition of transposon Tn5 by a 'cut and paste' mechanism. First, the monomeric transposase binds the 19 bp inverted DNA repeats flanking the transposon. Then, dimerization of the DNA- bound transposase creates a synaptic DNA complex. After nicking of the first DNA strand, excision of the transposon proceeds through a series of intermediates. The transposase then mediates the insertion of the transposon at a new site by strand transfer. The activity of the wild- type tran
   2091..2447    -  rep_origin     R6K γ ori: γ replication origin from E. coli plasmid R6K; requires the R6K initiator protein pi for replication
   2500..2533    +  protein_bind   loxP: Cre-mediated recombination occurs in the 8-bp core sequence (GCATACAT). Cre recombinase
