[The description below was written by a language model from this plasmid's Addgene catalogue record and pLannotate feature annotations shown in this document.]
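Description:
pD(Nt)_His6-GST-TEV is a small (about 2.6 kb) Golden Gate donor plasmid from the 4G-cloning system, a toolkit for rapid gene assembly aimed at expressing multisubunit protein complexes in different hosts. It is built on the pD backbone and is not an expression vector itself. The feature table shows no promoter driving the tag module. Instead, the plasmid serves as a source of a standardized part that is transferred into a receiving construct during assembly. The Golden Gate enzyme sites and overhangs are not annotated, so the record does not show how the part is released.

The payload is a synthetic N-terminal tag cassette made of a 6xHis affinity tag, *Schistosoma japonicum* glutathione S-transferase (GST), and a tobacco etch virus (TEV) protease recognition site. Fused upstream of a target open reading frame, this arrangement allows purification on immobilized-metal or glutathione resin. GST often improves solubility as well, and the whole tag can be removed afterwards by TEV cleavage. The very short annotated hits to ubiquitin-K48 and SET1 around the TEV site, and the tnpA fragment near the origin, are most likely chance matches to linker or backbone sequence rather than functional elements.

The plasmid is selected with chloramphenicol through a cat gene under its native promoter. It replicates from the R6K γ origin, which depends on the pi initiator protein, so it must be propagated in a pir-expressing *E. coli* strain. The recommended pir-116 host gives high copy number. Because ordinary cloning strains cannot maintain the donor, this conditional replication helps eliminate donor carry-over after assembly. A single loxP site is also present in the backbone, which could permit Cre-mediated fusion with another loxP-bearing plasmid, though the record does not state this use.
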