Addgene plasmid #223878: pD(Nt)_His6-GST-TEV
Purpose: 4G-cloning donor for N-terminal His6-GST-TEV tag
Depositing lab: Stephan Gruber. Depositing organization: Universite de Lausanne (UNIL). Publication: 4G cloning: rapid gene assembly for expression of multisubunit protein complexes in diverse hosts. Taschner M, Dickinson JB, Roisne-Hamelin F, Gruber S. Life Sci Alliance. 2024 Dec 2;8(1):e202402899. doi: 10.26508/lsa.202402899. Print 2025 Jan. PubMed 39622624.
Backbone
  Vector backbone: pD
  Vector type: Golden-Gate Donor
Growth in bacteria
  Bacterial resistance: Chloramphenicol, 25 μg/mL
  Growth temperature: 37°C
  Growth strain: Pir1 ; strain contains pir-116 mutation for plasmid maintenance at high copy
  Copy number: High Copy
Gene/Insert
  Gene/Insert name: His6-GST-TEV
  Species: Synthetic
  Cloning method: Gibson Cloning
Terms and licenses: Academic/Nonprofit Terms; Industry Terms: Not Available to Industry
Depositor comments: Please visit https://doi.org/10.1101/2024.06.17.599261 for bioRxiv preprint.
How to cite: pD(Nt)_His6-GST-TEV was a gift from Stephan Gruber (Addgene plasmid # 223878 ; http://n2t.net/addgene:223878 ; RRID:Addgene_223878)
